Addgene plasmid #178215: pLKO_AU1.C.V5_mCherry-NLS
Purpose: Nuclear Protein Barcode (nPC) for vector/cell tracking. Contains U6 trRNA cassette for sgRNA cloning. Enables spatial detection of CRISPR screens.
Depositing lab: Brian Brown. Depositing organization: Icahn School of Medicine at Mount Sinai. Publication: Spatial CRISPR genomics identifies regulators of the tumor microenvironment. Dhainaut M, Rose SA, Akturk G, Wroblewska A, Nielsen SR, Park ES, Buckup M, Roudko V, Pia L, Sweeney R, Le Berichel J, Wilk CM, Bektesevic A, Lee BH, Bhardwaj N, Rahman AH, Baccarini A, Gnjatic S, Pe'er D, Merad M, Brown BD. Cell. 2022 Mar 10. pii: S0092-8674(22)00195-7. doi: 10.1016/j.cell.2022.02.015. PubMed 35290801.
Backbone
  Vector backbone: pLKO
  Backbone size w/o insert (bp): 9000
  Vector type: Lentiviral
Growth in bacteria
  Bacterial resistance: Ampicillin, 100 μg/mL
  Growth temperature: 37°C
  Growth strain: NEB Stable
  Copy number: High Copy
Gene/Insert
  Gene/Insert name: nPC Tagged mCherry-NLS
  Species: H. sapiens (human)
  Insert size (bp): 1000
  Promoter: eF1a
  Tag / fusion protein: AU1.C.V5 (N terminal on insert); Nuclear Localization Signal (C terminal on insert)
  Cloning method: Restriction Enzyme; 5′ cloning site unknown (unknown if destroyed)
  Sequencing primers: 5′ cctttttgagtttggatcttggttcat
Terms and licenses: Academic/Nonprofit Terms; Industry Terms: Not Available to Industry
Depositor comments: Please visit https://www.biorxiv.org/content/10.1101/2021.07.13.451021v1 for bioRxiv preprint.
How to cite: pLKO_AU1.C.V5_mCherry-NLS was a gift from Brian Brown (Addgene plasmid # 178215 ; http://n2t.net/addgene:178215 ; RRID:Addgene_178215)
