[The description below was written by a language model from this plasmid's Addgene catalogue record and pLannotate feature annotations shown in this document.]
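Description:
pLKO_AU1.C.V5_mCherry-NLS is a lentiviral transfer plasmid on the pLKO backbone that combines an sgRNA expression cassette with a nuclear "protein barcode" (nPC) reporter, so that cells carrying a given vector can be identified by antibody staining in situ. In bacteria it is maintained through a high-copy ColE1/pUC-type origin and selected with ampicillin via the β-lactamase gene. An f1 origin, lac promoter/operator remnants and T3/T7 promoters are carried over from the cloning backbone.

The viral portion has a third-generation layout. An RSV promoter drives a truncated HIV-1 5' LTR, followed by the Ψ packaging signal with a partial gag sequence, the Rev response element and a cPPT/CTS. A truncated 3' LTR closes the viral genome, with an SV40 poly(A) signal and SV40 origin downstream. Within the provirus, a human U6 promoter sits upstream of the S. pyogenes Cas9 guide RNA scaffold, giving a site into which an sgRNA spacer can be cloned. The record does not indicate that a guide is already present.

Downstream, the EF-1α promoter drives mCherry, which according to the catalogue carries an N-terminal combination of the AU1, C and V5 epitope tags and a C-terminal nuclear localization signal. These short tags and the NLS are not individually annotated in the feature table, although unannotated sequence flanks the mCherry coding region. A WPRE follows to enhance transcript expression.

The specific epitope combination serves as a barcode concentrated in the nucleus. Pairing each barcode with a particular sgRNA allows vector and cell tracking and spatial readout of pooled CRISPR screens in tissue. Cas9 is not encoded on this plasmid and must be supplied separately.
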