Features (pLannotate 1.2.2; 30 found; start..end, strand, type, name):
      1..31      +  rep_origin     M13 ori (fragment): M13 bacteriophage origin of replication; arrow indicates direction of (+) strand synthesis
     57..161     +  promoter       AmpR promoter: bla
    162..1022    +  CDS            AmpR: β-lactamase; bla; confers resistance to ampicillin, carbenicillin, and related antibiotics
   1193..1781    +  rep_origin     ori: high-copy-number ColE1/pMB1/pBR322/pUC origin of replication
   1964..2056    +  CDS            lacI (fragment): lac repressor; lacI; The lac repressor binds to the lac operator to inhibit transcription in E. coli. This inhibition can be relieved by adding lactose or isopropyl-β-D-thiogalactopyranoside (IPTG).
   2069..2090    +  protein_bind   CAP binding site: CAP binding activates transcription in the presence of cAMP. E. coli catabolite activator protein
   2105..2135    +  promoter       lac promoter: promoter for the E. coli lac operon
   2143..2159    +  protein_bind   lac operator: The lac repressor binds to the lac operator to inhibit transcription in E. coli. This inhibition can be relieved by adding lactose or isopropyl-β-D-thiogalactopyranoside (IPTG). lac repressor encoded by lacI
   2204..2222    +  promoter       T3 promoter: promoter for bacteriophage T3 RNA polymerase
   2250..2476    +  promoter       RSV promoter: Rous sarcoma virus enhancer/promoter
   2477..2657    +  LTR            5' LTR (truncated): truncated 5' long terminal repeat (LTR) from HIV-1
   2704..2829    +  misc_feature   HIV-1 Ψ: packaging signal of human immunodeficiency virus type 1
   2813..3176    +  CDS            HIV-1 gag (fragment): gag protein from human immunodeficiency virus 1; gag
   3322..3555    +  misc_feature   RRE: The Rev response element (RRE) of HIV-1 allows for Rev-dependent mRNA export from the nucleus to the cytoplasm.
   3932..4032    +  CDS            Rev (fragment): human immunodeficiency virus 1 (HIV-1) Rev protein; rev; enhances nuclear export of unspliced and incompletely spliced viral mRNAs
   4082..4322    +  promoter       U6 promoter: RNA polymerase III promoter for human U6 snRNA
   4349..4424    +  misc_RNA       gRNA scaffold: guide RNA scaffold for the Streptococcus pyogenes CRISPR/Cas9 system
   4472..4589    +  misc_feature   cPPT/CTS: central polypurine tract and central termination sequence of HIV-1
   4656..4722    +  CDS            small t antigen (fragment): SV40 (simian virus 40) small t antigen
   4729..5907    +  promoter       EF-1α promoter: strong constitutive promoter for human elongation factor EF-1α
   5924..5949    +  misc_feature   MCS (fragment): multiple cloning site
   6109..6816    +  CDS            mCherry: mCherry is a basic (constitutively fluorescent) red fluorescent protein published in 2004, derived from Discosoma sp.. It is reported to be a very rapidly-maturing monomer with low acid sensitivity.
   6886..7474    +  misc_feature   WPRE: woodchuck hepatitis virus posttranscriptional regulatory element
   7479..7616    +  CDS            nef (fragment): NEF_HV1LA - Experimental evidence at protein level: Swiss-Prot protein existence level 1. Extracellular Nef protein targets CD4(+) T-lymphocytes for apoptosis by interacting with CXCR4 surface receptors. From Human immunodeficiency virus type 1 group M subtype B (isolate Lai) (HIV-1).
   7602..7782    +  LTR            5' LTR (truncated): truncated 5' long terminal repeat (LTR) from HIV-1
   7854..7975    +  polyA_signal   SV40 poly(A) signal: SV40 polyadenylation signal
   8015..8150    +  rep_origin     SV40 ori: SV40 origin of replication
   8171..8189    -  promoter       T7 promoter: promoter for bacteriophage T7 RNA polymerase
   8197..8352    +  CDS            lacZα (fragment): LacZα fragment of β-galactosidase; lacZ fragment
   8357..4       +  rep_origin     f1 ori (across the origin) (sequence partly withheld): f1 bacteriophage origin of replication; arrow indicates direction of (+) strand synthesis
>Addgene plasmid #178215 | pLKO_AU1.C.V5_mCherry-NLS | addgene full sequence | sequence record 352759 | Addgene NGS Result
AATTTTAACAAAATATTAACGCTTACAATTTAGGTGGCACTTTTCGGGGAAATGTGCGCGGAACCCCTAT
TTGTTTATTTTTCTAAATACATTCAAATATGTATCCGCTCATGAGACAATAACCCTGATAAATGCTTCAA
TAATATTGAAAAAGGAAGAGTATGAGTATTCAACATTTCCGTGTCGCCCTTATTCCCTTTTTTGCGGCAT
TTTGCCTTCCTGTTTTTGCTCACCCAGAAACGCTGGTGAAAGTAAAAGATGCTGAAGATCAGTTGGGTGC
ACGAGTGGGTTACATCGAACTGGATCTCAACAGCGGTAAGATCCTTGAGAGTTTTCGCCCCGAAGAACGT
TTTCCAATGATGAGCACTTTTAAAGTTCTGCTATGTGGCGCGGTATTATCCCGTATTGACGCCGGGCAAG
AGCAACTCGGTCGCCGCATACACTATTCTCAGAATGACTTGGTTGAGTACTCACCAGTCACAGAAAAGCA
TCTTACGGATGGCATGACAGTAAGAGAATTATGCAGTGCTGCCATAACCATGAGTGATAACACTGCGGCC
AACTTACTTCTGACAACGATCGGAGGACCGAAGGAGCTAACCGCTTTTTTGCACAACATGGGGGATCATG
TAACTCGCCTTGATCGTTGGGAACCGGAGCTGAATGAAGCCATACCAAACGACGAGCGTGACACCACGAT
GCCTGTAGCAATGGCAACAACGTTGCGCAAACTATTAACTGGCGAACTACTTACTCTAGCTTCCCGGCAA
CAATTAATAGACTGGATGGAGGCGGATAAAGTTGCAGGACCACTTCTGCGCTCGGCCCTTCCGGCTGGCT
GGTTTATTGCTGATAAATCTGGAGCCGGTGAGCGTGGGTCTCGCGGTATCATTGCAGCACTGGGGCCAGA
TGGTAAGCCCTCCCGTATCGTAGTTATCTACACGACGGGGAGTCAGGCAACTATGGATGAACGAAATAGA
CAGATCGCTGAGATAGGTGCCTCACTGATTAAGCATTGGTAACTGTCAGACCAAGTTTACTCATATATAC
TTTAGATTGATTTAAAACTTCATTTTTAATTTAAAAGGATCTAGGTGAAGATCCTTTTTGATAATCTCAT
GACCAAAATCCCTTAACGTGAGTTTTCGTTCCACTGAGCGTCAGACCCCGTAGAAAAGATCAAAGGATCT
TCTTGAGATCCTTTTTTTCTGCGCGTAATCTGCTGCTTGCAAACAAAAAAACCACCGCTACCAGCGGTGG
TTTGTTTGCCGGATCAAGAGCTACCAACTCTTTTTCCGAAGGTAACTGGCTTCAGCAGAGCGCAGATACC
AAATACTGTTCTTCTAGTGTAGCCGTAGTTAGGCCACCACTTCAAGAACTCTGTAGCACCGCCTACATAC
CTCGCTCTGCTAATCCTGTTACCAGTGGCTGCTGCCAGTGGCGATAAGTCGTGTCTTACCGGGTTGGACT
CAAGACGATAGTTACCGGATAAGGCGCAGCGGTCGGGCTGAACGGGGGGTTCGTGCACACAGCCCAGCTT
GGAGCGAACGACCTACACCGAACTGAGATACCTACAGCGTGAGCTATGAGAAAGCGCCACGCTTCCCGAA
GGGAGAAAGGCGGACAGGTATCCGGTAAGCGGCAGGGTCGGAACAGGAGAGCGCACGAGGGAGCTTCCAG
GGGGAAACGCCTGGTATCTTTATAGTCCTGTCGGGTTTCGCCACCTCTGACTTGAGCGTCGATTTTTGTG
ATGCTCGTCAGGGGGGCGGAGCCTATGGAAAAACGCCAGCAACGCGGCCTTTTTACGGTTCCTGGCCTTT
TGCTGGCCTTTTGCTCACATGTTCTTTCCTGCGTTATCCCCTGATTCTGTGGATAACCGTATTACCGCCT
TTGAGTGAGCTGATACCGCTCGCCGCAGCCGAACGACCGAGCGCAGCGAGTCAGTGAGCGAGGAAGCGGA
AGAGCGCCCAATACGCAAACCGCCTCTCCCCGCGCGTTGGCCGATTCATTAATGCAGCTGGCACGACAGG
TTTCCCGACTGGAAAGCGGGCAGTGAGCGCAACGCAATTAATGTGAGTTAGCTCACTCATTAGGCACCCC
AGGCTTTACACTTTATGCTTCCGGCTCGTATGTTGTGTGGAATTGTGAGCGGATAACAATTTCACACAGG
AAACAGCTATGACCATGATTACGCCAAGCGCGCAATTAACCCTCACTAAAGGGAACAAAAGCTGGAGCTG
CAAGCTTAATGTAGTCTTATGCAATACTCTTGTAGTCTTGCAACATGGTAACGATGAGTTAGCAACATGC
CTTACAAGGAGAGAAAAAGCACCGTGCATGGCGATTGGTGGAAGTAAGGTGGTACGATCGTGCCTTATTA
GGAAGGCAACAGACGGGTCTGACATGGATTGGACGAACCACTGAATTGCCGCATTGCAGAGATATTGTAT
TTAAGTGCCTAGCTCGATACATAAACGGGTCTCTCTGGTTAGACCAGATCTGAGCCTGGGAGCTCTCTGG
CTAACTAGGGAACCCACTGCTTAAGCCTCAATAAAGCTTGCCTTGAGTGCTTCAAGTAGTGTGTGCCCGT
CTGTTGTGTGACTCTGGTAACTAGAGATCCCTCAGACCCTTTTAGTCAGTGTGGAAAATCTCTAGCAGTG
GCGCCCGAACAGGGACTTGAAAGCGAAAGGGAAACCAGAGGAGCTCTCTCGACGCAGGACTCGGCTTGCT
GAAGCGCGCACGGCAAGAGGCGAGGGGCGGCGACTGGTGAGTACGCCAAAAATTTTGACTAGCGGAGGCT
AGAAGGAGAGAGATGGGTGCGAGAGCGTCAGTATTAAGCGGGGGAGAATTAGATCGCGATGGGAAAAAAT
TCGGTTAAGGCCAGGGGGAAAGAAAAAATATAAATTAAAACATATAGTATGGGCAAGCAGGGAGCTAGAA
CGATTCGCAGTTAATCCTGGCCTGTTAGAAACATCAGAAGGCTGTAGACAAATACTGGGACAGCTACAAC
CATCCCTTCAGACAGGATCAGAAGAACTTAGATCATTATATAATACAGTAGCAACCCTCTATTGTGTGCA
TCAAAGGATAGAGATAAAAGACACCAAGGAAGCTTTAGACAAGATAGAGGAAGAGCAAAACAAAAGTAAG
ACCACCGCACAGCAAGCGGCCGCTGATCTTCAGACCTGGAGGAGGAGATATGAGGGACAATTGGAGAAGT
GAATTATATAAATATAAAGTAGTAAAAATTGAACCATTAGGAGTAGCACCCACCAAGGCAAAGAGAAGAG
TGGTGCAGAGAGAAAAAAGAGCAGTGGGAATAGGAGCTTTGTTCCTTGGGTTCTTGGGAGCAGCAGGAAG
CACTATGGGCGCAGCGTCAATGACGCTGACGGTACAGGCCAGACAATTATTGTCTGGTATAGTGCAGCAG
CAGAACAATTTGCTGAGGGCTATTGAGGCGCAACAGCATCTGTTGCAACTCACAGTCTGGGGCATCAAGC
AGCTCCAGGCAAGAATCCTGGCTGTGGAAAGATACCTAAAGGATCAACAGCTCCTGGGGATTTGGGGTTG
CTCTGGAAAACTCATTTGCACCACTGCTGTGCCTTGGAATGCTAGTTGGAGTAATAAATCTCTGGAACAG
ATTTGGAATCACACGACCTGGATGGAGTGGGACAGAGAAATTAACAATTACACAAGCTTAATACACTCCT
TAATTGAAGAATCGCAAAACCAGCAAGAAAAGAATGAACAAGAATTATTGGAATTAGATAAATGGGCAAG
TTTGTGGAATTGGTTTAACATAACAAATTGGCTGTGGTATATAAAATTATTCATAATGATAGTAGGAGGC
TTGGTAGGTTTAAGAATAGTTTTTGCTGTACTTTCTATAGTGAATAGAGTTAGGCAGGGATATTCACCAT
TATCGTTTCAGACCCACCTCCCAACCCCGAGGGGACCCGACAGGCCCGAAGGAATAGAAGAAGAAGGTGG
AGAGAGAGACAGAGACAGATCCATTCGATTAGTGAACGGATCTCGACGGTATCGATCACGAGACTAGTAT
CGAGCGGCCGCCCCCTTCACCGAGGGCCTATTTCCCATGATTCCTTCATATTTGCATATACGATACAAGG
CTGTTAGAGAGATAATTGGAATTAATTTGACTGTAAACACAAAGATATTAGTACAAAATACGTGACGTAG
AAAGTAATAATTTCTTGGGTAGTTTGCAGTTTTAAAATTATGTTTTAAAATGGACTATCATATGCTTACC
GTAACTTGAAAGTATTTCGATTTCTTGGCTTTATATATCTTGTGGAAAGGACGAAACACCGGGTCTTCGA
GAAGACCTGTTTTAGAGCTAGAAATAGCAAGTTAAAATAAGGCTAGTCCGTTATCAACTTGAAAAAGTGG
CACCGAGTCGGTGCTTTTTTTAATTCTCGACCTCGAGACAAATGGCAGTATTCATCCACAATTTTAAAAG
AAAAGGGGGGATTGGGGGGTACAGTGCAGGGGAAAGAATAGTAGACATAATAGCAACAGACATACAAACT
AAAGAATTACAAAAACAAATTACAAAAATTCAAAATTTTCGGGTTTATTACAGGGACAGCAGAGATCCAC
TTTGGCCGCGGCTCGAGGCGATAAGCTTTGCAAAGATGGATAAAGTTTTAAACAGAGAGGAATCTTTGCA
GCTAATGGACCTTCTAGGTCTTGAAAGGAGTGGGAATTGGCTCCGGTGCCCGTCAGTGGGCAGAGCGCAC
ATCGCCCACAGTCCCCGAGAAGTTGGGGGGAGGGGTCGGCAATTGAACCGGTGCCTAGAGAAGGTGGCGC
GGGGTAAACTGGGAAAGTGATGTCGTGTACTGGCTCCGCCTTTTTCCCGAGGGTGGGGGAGAACCGTATA
TAAGTGCAGTAGTCGCCGTGAACGTTCTTTTTCGCAACGGGTTTGCCGCCAGAACACAGGTAAGTGCCGT
GTGTGGTTCCCGCGGGCCTGGCCTCTTTACGGGTTATGGCCCTTGCGTGCCTTGAATTACTTCCACCTGG
CTGCAGTACGTGATTCTTGATCCCGAGCTTCGGGTTGGAAGTGGGTGGGAGAGTTCGAGGCCTTGCGCTT
AAGGAGCCCCTTCGCCTCGTGCTTGAGTTGAGGCCTGGCCTGGGCGCTGGGGCCGCCGCGTGCGAATCTG
GTGGCACCTTCGCGCCTGTCTCGCTGCTTTCGATAAGTCTCTAGCCATTTAAAATTTTTGATGACCTGCT
GCGACGCTTTTTTTCTGGCAAGATAGTCTTGTAAATGCGGGCCAAGATCTGCACACTGGTATTTCGGTTT
TTGGGGCCGCGGGCGGCGACGGGGCCCGTGCGTCCCAGCGCACATGTTCGGCGAGGCGGGGCCTGCGAGC
GCGGCCACCGAGAATCGGACGGGGGTAGTCTCAAGCTGGCCGGCCTGCTCTGGTGCCTGGCCTCGCGCCG
CCGTGTATCGCCCCGCCCTGGGCGGCAAGGCTGGCCCGGTCGGCACCAGTTGCGTGAGCGGAAAGATGGC
CGCTTCCCGGCCCTGCTGCAGGGAGCTCAAAATGGAGGACGCGGCGCTCGGGAGAGCGGGCGGGTGAGTC
ACCCACACAAAGGAAAAGGGCCTTTCCGTCCTCAGCCGTCGCTTCATGTGACTCCACGGAGTACCGGGCG
CCGTCCAGGCACCTCGATTAGTTCTCGAGCTTTTGGAGTACGTCGTCTTTAGGTTGGGGGGAGGGGTTTT
ATGCGATGGAGTTTCCCCACACTGAGTGGGTGGAGACTGAAGTTAGGCCAGCTTGGCACTTGATGTAATT
CTCCTTGGAATTTGCCCTTTTTGAGTTTGGATCTTGGTTCATTCTCAAGCCTCAGACAGTGGTTCAAAGT
TTTTTTCTTCCATTTCAGGTGTCGTGAGGAATTCTGCAGTCGATCGACGGTACCGCGGGCCCGGGATCCA
CGGTCGCCACCATGGGCGACACCTATCGGTACATTGGAGGAGGCGGGGGAGGGGAGGACCAGGTGGACCC
CAGGCTGATCGACGGCAAGGGAGGAGGCGGGGGAGGGGGCAAACCAATTCCAAACCCACTGCTGGGACTG
GATTCCACAGGCATGCTGATGGTGAGCAAGGGCGAGGAGGATAACATGGCCATCATCAAGGAGTTCATGC
GCTTCAAGGTGCACATGGAGGGCTCCGTGAACGGCCACGAGTTCGAGATCGAGGGCGAGGGCGAGGGCCG
CCCCTACGAGGGCACCCAGACCGCCAAGCTGAAGGTGACCAAGGGTGGCCCCCTGCCCTTCGCCTGGGAC
ATCCTGTCCCCTCAGTTCATGTACGGCTCCAAGGCCTACGTGAAGCACCCCGCCGACATCCCCGACTACT
TGAAGCTGTCCTTCCCCGAGGGCTTCAAGTGGGAGCGCGTGATGAACTTCGAGGACGGCGGCGTGGTGAC
CGTGACCCAGGACTCCTCCCTGCAGGACGGCGAGTTCATCTACAAGGTGAAGCTGCGCGGCACCAACTTC
CCCTCCGACGGCCCCGTAATGCAGAAGAAGACCATGGGCTGGGAGGCCTCCTCCGAGCGGATGTACCCCG
AGGACGGCGCCCTGAAGGGCGAGATCAAGCAGAGGCTGAAGCTGAAGGACGGCGGCCACTACGACGCTGA
GGTCAAGACCACCTACAAGGCCAAGAAGCCCGTGCAGCTGCCCGGCGCCTACAACGTCAACATCAAGTTG
GACATCACCTCCCACAACGAGGACTACACCATCGTGGAACAGTACGAACGCGCCGAGGGCCGCCACTCCA
CCGGCGGCATGGACGAGCTGTACAAGAAACGGCCAGCCGAGGATATGGAGGAAGAACAAGCCTTTAAACG
ATCTCGATAAAGCGGCCGCGTCGACAATCAACCTCTGGATTACAAAATTTGTGAAAGATTGACTGGTATT
CTTAACTATGTTGCTCCTTTTACGCTATGTGGATACGCTGCTTTAATGCCTTTGTATCATGCTATTGCTT
CCCGTATGGCTTTCATTTTCTCCTCCTTGTATAAATCCTGGTTGCTGTCTCTTTATGAGGAGTTGTGGCC
CGTTGTCAGGCAACGTGGCGTGGTGTGCACTGTGTTTGCTGACGCAACCCCCACTGGTTGGGGCATTGCC
ACCACCTGTCAGCTCCTTTCCGGGACTTTCGCTTTCCCCCTCCCTATTGCCACGGCGGAACTCATCGCCG
CCTGCCTTGCCCGCTGCTGGACAGGGGCTCGGCTGTTGGGCACTGACAATTCCGTGGTGTTGTCGGGGAA
GCTGACGTCCTTTCCATGGCTGCTCGCCTGTGTTGCCACCTGGATTCTGCGCGGGACGTCCTTCTGCTAC
GTCCCTTCGGCCCTCAATCCAGCGGACCTTCCTTCCCGCGGCCTGCTGCCGGCTCTGCGGCCTCTTCCGC
ATCTTCGCCTTCGCCCTCAGACGAGTCGGATCTCCCTTTGGGCCGCCTCCCCGCCTGGGTACCTTTAAGA
CCAATGACTTACAAGGCAGCTGTAGATCTTAGCCACTTTTTAAAAGAAAAGGGGGGACTGGAAGGGCTAA
TTCACTCCCAACGAAGATAAGATCTGCTTTTTGCTTGTACTGGGTCTCTCTGGTTAGACCAGATCTGAGC
CTGGGAGCTCTCTGGCTAACTAGGGAACCCACTGCTTAAGCCTCAATAAAGCTTGCCTTGAGTGCTTCAA
GTAGTGTGTGCCCGTCTGTTGTGTGACTCTGGTAACTAGAGATCCCTCAGACCCTTTTAGTCAGTGTGGA
AAATCTCTAGCAGTAGTAGTTCATGTCATCTTATTATTCAGTATTTATAACTTGCAAAGAAATGAATATC
AGAGAGTGAGAGGAACTTGTTTATTGCAGCTTATAATGGTTACAAATAAAGCAATAGCATCACAAATTTC
ACAAATAAAGCATTTTTTTCACTGCATTCTAGTTGTGGTTTGTCCAAACTCATCAATGTATCTTATCATG
TCTGGCTCTAGCTATCCCGCCCCTAACTCCGCCCATCCCGCCCCTAACTCCGCCCAGTTCCGCCCATTCT
CCGCCCCATGGCTGACTAATTTTTTTTATTTATGCAGAGGCCGAGGCCGCCTCGGCCTCTGAGCTATTCC
AGAAGTAGTGAGGAGGCTTTTTTGGAGGCCTAGGGACGTACCCAATTCGCCCTATAGTGAGTCGTATTAC
GCGCGCTCACTGGCCGTCGTTTTACAACGTCGTGACTGGGAAAACCCTGGCGTTACCCAACTTAATCGCC
TTGCAGCACATCCCCCTTTCGCCAGCTGGCGTAATAGCGAAGAGGCCCGCACCGATCGCCCTTCCCAACA
GTTGCGCAGCCTGAATGGCGAATGGG
[124 nt withheld, positions 8357-8480]
C
[91 nt withheld, positions 8482-8572]
A
[49 nt withheld, positions 8574-8622]
CCTTTGACGTTGGAGTCCACGTTCTTT
[37 nt withheld, positions 8650-8686]
ACCCTATCTCGGTCTATTCTTTTGATTTATAAGGGATTTTGCCGATTTCGGCCTATTGGTTAAAAAATGA
GCTGATTTAACAAAAATTTAACGCG
